Addgene plasmid #174862: pCMV-Mm.cargo(Cre)
Purpose: Expresses mouse Peg10 cargoRNA encoding Cre recombinase
Depositing lab: Feng Zhang. Depositing organization: Broad Institute. Publication: Mammalian retrovirus-like protein PEG10 packages its own mRNA and can be pseudotyped for mRNA delivery. Segel M, Lash B, Song J, Ladha A, Liu CC, Jin X, Mekhedov SL, Macrae RK, Koonin EV, Zhang F. Science. 2021 Aug 20;373(6557):882-889. doi: 10.1126/science.abg6155. PubMed 34413232.
Backbone
  Vector backbone: pcDNA3.1
  Backbone size w/o insert (bp): 5400
  Total vector size (bp): 7410
  Vector type: Mammalian Expression
Growth in bacteria
  Bacterial resistance: Ampicillin, 100 μg/mL
  Growth temperature: 37°C
  Growth strain: NEB Stable
  Copy number: High Copy
Gene/Insert
  Gene/Insert name: Cre flanked by MmPeg10 UTRs
  Species: M. musculus (mouse)
  Insert size (bp): 2000
  Promoter: CMV
  Cloning method: Gibson Cloning
  Sequencing primers: 5′ CMV Forward
Resource information
  A portion of this plasmid was derived from a plasmid made by: Cre cloned from Addgene derived plasmid
Terms and licenses: Academic/Nonprofit Terms; Industry Terms: Not Available to Industry
How to cite: pCMV-Mm.cargo(Cre) was a gift from Feng Zhang (Addgene plasmid # 174862 ; http://n2t.net/addgene:174862 ; RRID:Addgene_174862)
