[The description below was written by a language model from this plasmid's Addgene catalogue record and pLannotate feature annotations shown in this document.]
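Description:
pCMV-Mm.cargo(Cre) is a mammalian expression plasmid of about 7.4 kb built on the pcDNA3.1 backbone. It is propagated in E. coli through a high-copy ColE1/pUC-type origin and selected with ampicillin via the β-lactamase gene. The backbone also carries an f1 phage origin and an SV40 promoter-driven neomycin phosphotransferase cassette with an SV40 polyadenylation signal, which would allow G418 selection of transfected mammalian cells. Leftover backbone elements such as the lac promoter/operator region and a bom fragment are also annotated.

The payload is a roughly 2 kb insert in which the Cre recombinase coding sequence is flanked by the untranslated regions of mouse Peg10. It is transcribed from the human CMV immediate-early enhancer/promoter and terminated by the bovine growth hormone polyadenylation signal. A T7 promoter lies just upstream of the insert. The feature table annotates Cre itself but leaves the stretches on either side of it unlabelled. These gaps, before the Cre start and between Cre and the bGH signal, are consistent with the Peg10 5′ and 3′ UTRs named in the catalogue entry. The very short hits to an HIV-1 LTR, mPapaya1, ble and lacI are small fragments and are probably incidental matches rather than functional parts.

According to the record, the plasmid expresses a Peg10 "cargo RNA" encoding Cre. The associated work describes PEG10, a retrovirus-like mammalian protein that packages its own mRNA and can be pseudotyped for mRNA delivery. Flanking Cre with the Peg10 UTRs is therefore intended to make the transcript a substrate for PEG10 packaging. Cre then provides a recombination-based readout of delivery in loxP reporter cells. The PEG10 protein and any fusogen are not encoded on this plasmid.
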