Features (pLannotate 1.2.2; 21 found; start..end, strand, type, name):
      1..380     +  enhancer       CMV enhancer: human cytomegalovirus immediate early enhancer
    381..584     +  promoter       CMV promoter: human cytomegalovirus (CMV) immediate early promoter
    580..613     +  LTR            5' LTR (truncated) (fragment): truncated 5' long terminal repeat (LTR) from HIV-1
    629..647     +  promoter       T7 promoter: promoter for bacteriophage T7 RNA polymerase
   1050..2074    +  CDS            Cre (fragment): site-specific recombinase Cre is a site-specific recombinase from bacteriophage P1. Recombination occurs at loxP sequences.
   2075..2099    +  CDS            mPapaya1 (fragment): monomeric yellow fluorescent protein derived from the Zoanthus fluorescent protein zFP538 mammalian codon-optimized
   2782..3006    +  polyA_signal   bGH poly(A) signal: bovine growth hormone polyadenylation signal
   3010..3031    +  promoter       SV40 promoter (fragment): SV40 enhancer and early promoter
   3052..3480    +  rep_origin     f1 ori (sequence partly withheld): f1 bacteriophage origin of replication; arrow indicates direction of (+) strand synthesis
   3494..3823    +  promoter       SV40 promoter: SV40 enhancer and early promoter
   3890..4681    +  CDS            neo: KKA2_KLEPN - Also known as kan, nptII. Experimental evidence at protein level: Swiss-Prot protein existence level 1. Resistance to kanamycin, neomycin, paromomycin, ribostamycin, butirosin and gentamicin B. From Klebsiella pneumoniae.
   4705..4863    +  CDS            ble (fragment): BLE_KLEPN - Experimental evidence at protein level: Swiss-Prot protein existence level 1. Binding protein with a strong affinity to the bleomycin family of antibiotics. Binds to CL990; an antimitotic-antibiotic compound. From Klebsiella pneumoniae.
   4858..4979    +  polyA_signal   SV40 poly(A) signal: SV40 polyadenylation signal
   5052..5068    -  protein_bind   lac operator: The lac repressor binds to the lac operator to inhibit transcription in E. coli. This inhibition can be relieved by adding lactose or isopropyl-β-D-thiogalactopyranoside (IPTG). lac repressor encoded by lacI
   5076..5106    -  promoter       lac promoter: promoter for the E. coli lac operon
   5121..5142    -  protein_bind   CAP binding site: CAP binding activates transcription in the presence of cAMP. E. coli catabolite activator protein
   5155..5247    -  CDS            lacI (fragment): lac repressor; lacI; The lac repressor binds to the lac operator to inhibit transcription in E. coli. This inhibition can be relieved by adding lactose or isopropyl-β-D-thiogalactopyranoside (IPTG).
   5430..6018    -  rep_origin     ori: high-copy-number ColE1/pMB1/pBR322/pUC origin of replication
   6189..7049    -  CDS            AmpR: β-lactamase; bla; confers resistance to ampicillin, carbenicillin, and related antibiotics
   7050..7154    -  promoter       AmpR promoter: bla
   7213..7265    -  misc_feature   bom (fragment): basis of mobility region from pBR322
>Addgene plasmid #174862 | pCMV-Mm.cargo(Cre) | addgene full sequence | sequence record 342431 | Addgene NGS Result
GACATTGATTATTGACTAGTTATTAATAGTAATCAATTACGGGGTCATTAGTTCATAGCCCATATATGGA
GTTCCGCGTTACATAACTTACGGTAAATGGCCCGCCTGGCTGACCGCCCAACGACCCCCGCCCATTGACG
TCAATAATGACGTATGTTCCCATAGTAACGCCAATAGGGACTTTCCATTGACGTCAATGGGTGGAGTATT
TACGGTAAACTGCCCACTTGGCAGTACATCAAGTGTATCATATGCCAAGTACGCCCCCTATTGACGTCAA
TGACGGTAAATGGCCCGCCTGGCATTATGCCCAGTACATGACCTTATGGGACTTTCCTACTTGGCAGTAC
ATCTACGTATTAGTCATCGCTATTACCATGGTGATGCGGTTTTGGCAGTACATCAATGGGCGTGGATAGC
GGTTTGACTCACGGGGATTTCCAAGTCTCCACCCCATTGACGTCAATGGGAGTTTGTTTTGGCACCAAAA
TCAACGGGACTTTCCAAAATGTCGTAACAACTCCGCCCCATTGACGCAAATGGGCGGTAGGCGTGTACGG
TGGGAGGTCTATATAAGCAGAGCTCTCTGGCTAACTAGAGAACCCACTGCTTACTGGCTTATCGAAATTA
ATACGACTCACTATAGGGAGACCCAAGCTGGCTAGCGTTTAAAACCGGATTTGGCGCCCCCCCTCCTAGG
ATCTCTCTATATAAGGCAAGCAGTCCGGACTCCCGATACACGCGTTTCCAACTTGAGTTGGTGTGTGTCG
AAGAATCCTGACCAACTACGACCTGGGGAGAGCAGCCAACCGAGAAGGTCCACCGAGCCTCGCCTAGGTC
TGCTGCGCGGGCTGCGGTCCGGAGCCTTCTCCGGACCGCGGTCACCCAGTGGACCGGGCCGTCGCGGGAC
CCCTCATCCTTCGTGGCATCGCAGAGGAATCCTCGTGTGGAACAGGCGGGTTTTAAGAACCAAAAGACGC
CAACCACGAGGGTCCCAGGATCCAGGGCTCCCTCCCCAGGGGAGTGAAGCCCCTCTCACCGCAGCCATGA
ATTTACTGACCGTACACCAAAATTTGCCTGCATTACCGGTCGATGCAACGAGTGATGAGGTTCGCAAGAA
CCTGATGGACATGTTCAGGGATCGCCAGGCGTTTTCTGAGCATACCTGGAAAATGCTTCTGTCCGTTTGC
CGGTCGTGGGCGGCATGGTGCAAGTTGAATAACCGGAAATGGTTTCCCGCAGAACCTGAAGATGTTCGCG
ATTATCTTCTATATCTTCAGGCGCGCGGTCTGGCAGTAAAAACTATCCAGCAACATTTGGGCCAGCTAAA
CATGCTTCATCGTCGGTCCGGGCTGCCACGACCAAGTGACAGCAATGCTGTTTCACTGGTTATGCGGCGG
ATCCGAAAAGAAAACGTTGATGCCGGTGAACGTGCAAAACAGGCTCTAGCGTTCGAACGCACTGATTTCG
ACCAGGTTCGTTCACTCATGGAAAATAGCGATCGCTGCCAGGATATACGTAATCTGGCATTTCTGGGGAT
TGCTTATAACACCCTGTTACGTATAGCCGAAATTGCCAGGATCAGGGTTAAAGATATCTCACGTACTGAC
GGTGGGAGAATGTTAATCCATATTGGCAGAACGAAAACGCTGGTTAGCACCGCAGGTGTAGAGAAGGCAC
TTAGCCTGGGGGTAACTAAACTGGTCGAGCGATGGATTTCCGTCTCTGGTGTAGCTGATGATCCGAATAA
CTACCTGTTTTGCCGGGTCAGAAAAAATGGTGTTGCCGCGCCATCTGCCACCAGCCAGCTATCAACTCGC
GCCCTGGAAGGGATTTTTGAAGCAACTCATCGATTGATTTACGGCGCTAAGGATGACTCTGGTCAGAGAT
ACCTGGCCTGGTCTGGACACAGTGCCCGTGTCGGAGCCGCGCGAGATATGGCCCGCGCTGGAGTTTCAAT
ACCGGAGATCATGCAAGCTGGTGGCTGGACCAATGTAAATATTGTCATGAACTATATCCGTAACCTGGAT
AGTGAAACAGGGGCAATGGTGCGCCTGCTGGAAGATGGCGATTAAGGCATGGACGAGCTGTACAAGTAAC
ATCCTGCAGTGCTGCGTGAAACCTGTCATGTCCTTTGTAGTCTCTGCCCTCAACTTGATCCTGTGCAGCT
TCTCAATCTATGACTGTGTGGTACTGGACCTTCAGAGGCGCACAGAGCTCAAGTCAGTTTTCGTCTTGAC
TGCCACTTTATAAGTTGACAGGCCTGGGTTTTACTTGTTAAAACCTCTCACCATCTCAATCACAGGCTGC
CAAGTGTCTTTACAAAGAAGCTGATACAAACACAGGCCATGCTGATTTCTTACAGAGGGAGAGAAGAGGA
AGAGAAGAAGAAAGAGGAGGAAGAGGACATGACTTGCCCATATGCTGGGCACCTTATAAAGGAAGCCAGA
CTTTTCGGTGCAGTATGGAAAGGCTTCCGTGATTCTCTTGCTGCACCCCACGAAACTTCACCACCTTCAA
ACTCCATTTTCACGGTTCCGTTAATTTTCAAGGAGCAGCAACTCGACTGGTTCTCTGCTACATGAAACAC
CTCAGCTTGAAAAGGAAGTGCTCTCTCAGACTGACTTGTGAGTGTGCCTTCACATTCTGGTGCAAATCAT
GCTTAAGCTTGGTACCGAGCTCGGATCCACTAGTCCAGTGTGGTGGAATTCTGCAGATATCCAGCACAGT
GGCGGCCGCTCGAGTCTAGAGGGCCCGTTTAAACCCGCTGATCAGCCTCGACTGTGCCTTCTAGTTGCCA
GCCATCTGTTGTTTGCCCCTCCCCCGTGCCTTCCTTGACCCTGGAAGGTGCCACTCCCACTGTCCTTTCC
TAATAAAATGAGGAAATTGCATCGCATTGTCTGAGTAGGTGTCATTCTATTCTGGGGGGTGGGGTGGGGC
AGGACAGCAAGGGGGAGGATTGGGAAGACAATAGCAGGCATGCTGGGGATGCGGTGGGCTCTATGGCTTC
TGAGGCGGAAAGAACCAGCTGGGGCTCTAGGGGGTATCCCC
[124 nt withheld, positions 3052-3175]
C
[91 nt withheld, positions 3177-3267]
A
[49 nt withheld, positions 3269-3317]
CCTTTGACGTTGGAGTCCACGTTCTTT
[37 nt withheld, positions 3345-3381]
ACCCTATCTCGGTCTATTCTTTTGATTTATAAGGGATTTTGCCGATTTCGGCCTATTGGTTAAAAAATGA
GCTGATTTAACAAAAATTTAACGCGAATTAATTCTGTGGAATGTGTGTCAGTTAGGGTGTGGAAAGTCCC
CAGGCTCCCCAGCAGGCAGAAGTATGCAAAGCATGCATCTCAATTAGTCAGCAACCAGGTGTGGAAAGTC
CCCAGGCTCCCCAGCAGGCAGAAGTATGCAAAGCATGCATCTCAATTAGTCAGCAACCATAGTCCCGCCC
CTAACTCCGCCCATCCCGCCCCTAACTCCGCCCAGTTCCGCCCATTCTCCGCCCCATGGCTGACTAATTT
TTTTTATTTATGCAGAGGCCGAGGCCGCCTCTGCCTCTGAGCTATTCCAGAAGTAGTGAGGAGGCTTTTT
TGGAGGCCTAGGCTTTTGCAAAAAGCTCCCGGGAGCTTGTATATCCATTTTCGGATCTGATCAAGAGACA
GGATGAGGATCGTTTCGCATGATTGAACAAGATGGATTGCACGCAGGTTCTCCGGCCGCTTGGGTGGAGA
GGCTATTCGGCTATGACTGGGCACAACAGACAATCGGCTGCTCTGATGCCGCCGTGTTCCGGCTGTCAGC
GCAGGGGCGCCCGGTTCTTTTTGTCAAGACCGACCTGTCCGGTGCCCTGAATGAACTGCAGGACGAGGCA
GCGCGGCTATCGTGGCTGGCCACGACGGGCGTTCCTTGCGCAGCTGTGCTCGACGTTGTCACTGAAGCGG
GAAGGGACTGGCTGCTATTGGGCGAAGTGCCGGGGCAGGATCTCCTGTCATCTCACCTTGCTCCTGCCGA
GAAAGTATCCATCATGGCTGATGCAATGCGGCGGCTGCATACGCTTGATCCGGCTACCTGCCCATTCGAC
CACCAAGCGAAACATCGCATCGAGCGAGCACGTACTCGGATGGAAGCCGGTCTTGTCGATCAGGATGATC
TGGACGAAGAGCATCAGGGGCTCGCGCCAGCCGAACTGTTCGCCAGGCTCAAGGCGCGCATGCCCGACGG
CGAGGATCTCGTCGTGACCCATGGCGATGCCTGCTTGCCGAATATCATGGTGGAAAATGGCCGCTTTTCT
GGATTCATCGACTGTGGCCGGCTGGGTGTGGCGGACCGCTATCAGGACATAGCGTTGGCTACCCGTGATA
TTGCTGAAGAGCTTGGCGGCGAATGGGCTGACCGCTTCCTCGTGCTTTACGGTATCGCCGCTCCCGATTC
GCAGCGCATCGCCTTCTATCGCCTTCTTGACGAGTTCTTCTGAGCGGGACTCTGGGGTTCGAAATGACCG
ACCAAGCGACGCCCAACCTGCCATCACGAGATTTCGATTCCACCGCCGCCTTCTATGAAAGGTTGGGCTT
CGGAATCGTTTTCCGGGACGCCGGCTGGATGATCCTCCAGCGCGGGGATCTCATGCTGGAGTTCTTCGCC
CACCCCAACTTGTTTATTGCAGCTTATAATGGTTACAAATAAAGCAATAGCATCACAAATTTCACAAATA
AAGCATTTTTTTCACTGCATTCTAGTTGTGGTTTGTCCAAACTCATCAATGTATCTTATCATGTCTGTAT
ACCGTCGACCTCTAGCTAGAGCTTGGCGTAATCATGGTCATAGCTGTTTCCTGTGTGAAATTGTTATCCG
CTCACAATTCCACACAACATACGAGCCGGAAGCATAAAGTGTAAAGCCTGGGGTGCCTAATGAGTGAGCT
AACTCACATTAATTGCGTTGCGCTCACTGCCCGCTTTCCAGTCGGGAAACCTGTCGTGCCAGCTGCATTA
ATGAATCGGCCAACGCGCGGGGAGAGGCGGTTTGCGTATTGGGCGCTCTTCCGCTTCCTCGCTCACTGAC
TCGCTGCGCTCGGTCGTTCGGCTGCGGCGAGCGGTATCAGCTCACTCAAAGGCGGTAATACGGTTATCCA
CAGAATCAGGGGATAACGCAGGAAAGAACATGTGAGCAAAAGGCCAGCAAAAGGCCAGGAACCGTAAAAA
GGCCGCGTTGCTGGCGTTTTTCCATAGGCTCCGCCCCCCTGACGAGCATCACAAAAATCGACGCTCAAGT
CAGAGGTGGCGAAACCCGACAGGACTATAAAGATACCAGGCGTTTCCCCCTGGAAGCTCCCTCGTGCGCT
CTCCTGTTCCGACCCTGCCGCTTACCGGATACCTGTCCGCCTTTCTCCCTTCGGGAAGCGTGGCGCTTTC
TCATAGCTCACGCTGTAGGTATCTCAGTTCGGTGTAGGTCGTTCGCTCCAAGCTGGGCTGTGTGCACGAA
CCCCCCGTTCAGCCCGACCGCTGCGCCTTATCCGGTAACTATCGTCTTGAGTCCAACCCGGTAAGACACG
ACTTATCGCCACTGGCAGCAGCCACTGGTAACAGGATTAGCAGAGCGAGGTATGTAGGCGGTGCTACAGA
GTTCTTGAAGTGGTGGCCTAACTACGGCTACACTAGAAGAACAGTATTTGGTATCTGCGCTCTGCTGAAG
CCAGTTACCTTCGGAAAAAGAGTTGGTAGCTCTTGATCCGGCAAACAAACCACCGCTGGTAGCGGTGGTT
TTTTTGTTTGCAAGCAGCAGATTACGCGCAGAAAAAAAGGATCTCAAGAAGATCCTTTGATCTTTTCTAC
GGGGTCTGACGCTCAGTGGAACGAAAACTCACGTTAAGGGATTTTGGTCATGAGATTATCAAAAAGGATC
TTCACCTAGATCCTTTTAAATTAAAAATGAAGTTTTAAATCAATCTAAAGTATATATGAGTAAACTTGGT
CTGACAGTTACCAATGCTTAATCAGTGAGGCACCTATCTCAGCGATCTGTCTATTTCGTTCATCCATAGT
TGCCTGACTCCCCGTCGTGTAGATAACTACGATACGGGAGGGCTTACCATCTGGCCCCAGTGCTGCAATG
ATACCGCGAGACCCACGCTCACCGGCTCCAGATTTATCAGCAATAAACCAGCCAGCCGGAAGGGCCGAGC
GCAGAAGTGGTCCTGCAACTTTATCCGCCTCCATCCAGTCTATTAATTGTTGCCGGGAAGCTAGAGTAAG
TAGTTCGCCAGTTAATAGTTTGCGCAACGTTGTTGCCATTGCTACAGGCATCGTGGTGTCACGCTCGTCG
TTTGGTATGGCTTCATTCAGCTCCGGTTCCCAACGATCAAGGCGAGTTACATGATCCCCCATGTTGTGCA
AAAAAGCGGTTAGCTCCTTCGGTCCTCCGATCGTTGTCAGAAGTAAGTTGGCCGCAGTGTTATCACTCAT
GGTTATGGCAGCACTGCATAATTCTCTTACTGTCATGCCATCCGTAAGATGCTTTTCTGTGACTGGTGAG
TACTCAACCAAGTCATTCTGAGAATAGTGTATGCGGCGACCGAGTTGCTCTTGCCCGGCGTCAATACGGG
ATAATACCGCGCCACATAGCAGAACTTTAAAAGTGCTCATCATTGGAAAACGTTCTTCGGGGCGAAAACT
CTCAAGGATCTTACCGCTGTTGAGATCCAGTTCGATGTAACCCACTCGTGCACCCAACTGATCTTCAGCA
TCTTTTACTTTCACCAGCGTTTCTGGGTGAGCAAAAACAGGAAGGCAAAATGCCGCAAAAAAGGGAATAA
GGGCGACACGGAAATGTTGAATACTCATACTCTTCCTTTTTCAATATTATTGAAGCATTTATCAGGGTTA
TTGTCTCATGAGCGGATACATATTTGAATGTATTTAGAAAAATAAACAAATAGGGGTTCCGCGCACATTT
CCCCGAAAAGTGCCACCTGACGTCGACGGATCGGGAGATCTCCCGATCCCCTATGGTGCACTCTCAGTAC
AATCTGCTCTGATGCCGCATAGTTAAGCCAGTATCTGCTCCCTGCTTGTGTGTTGGAGGTCGCTGAGTAG
TGCGCGAGCAAAATTTAAGCTACAACAAGGCAAGGCTTGACCGACAATTGCATGAAGAATCTGCTTAGGG
TTAGGCGTTTTGCGCTGCTTCGCGATGTACGGGCCAGATATACGCGTT
